>Addgene plasmid #204508 | pHIT318 | addgene full sequence | sequence record 403957 | Addgene NGS Result
GGGCCCTGTCGGATTATGGGCTCTTCTTTTATCCTCTACTTTCTTTCTAGAAAATGCAAATGTTGAGTCA
GAAATTGCTGAATGGAGTACAACTGCAATGGGTTTAGCTTATGTTTCTGGAACAATTACTGGTGGAATTG
TGATTGAAAAGTAAGGTTATATTTCATTTCAATAAATGTTACCACAGTATAACAAAAACAAGTTACATTG
TTCAGAGTATGTCTGAATGTATTATTATTATTGTATTTGTGCATCAGTACTGTAGTTGTACTGAAGAAGG
GTTTAAAATAATCTCAACGTTTTTAAGACGAGTTAGTGAGAATACGGTCGCAGTTAGGATGTTTGGACAT
AGTTTTATTAGATAATCGTGAACTAACTCACTATAAAAACCCGCTAACTCATTGAATAAGATAGTTTTAA
ACGTTCAAAATTTGAAGACAAAATTGTATGAATAAGTTTACAGAGTTGGTCGACGCAAGCTTCTCCTTCT
CTTCACATTTCTCAATAATTTAGCTCTAATTGCATTCGTATTCTTCGCAAAAATACGTATTCTGATTGAC
CCGATGAAATACGGATGCCTAGTTGCATTGATCATCTACGGTTATACTTATGGGTGAGGTTTTTCAAATA
TATTTTGATTTAATCGAATAATGAAATTTCAGAACTGGAGTTGGTCCAATTTCGTGGTTTATATCCTCTG
AACTGGTACCTCAAAAACATCGTAGTATTGCTCAATCTGTGGCATATTCAATGAATACTGTAATGGTGGT
TATCAGTACATTTACAGTATTACCTCTATATTCCGTTATTGGTAGTTATGCTTTCCTTATTCTATATTCA
ATTCCTTCATTTATAAGTATGCTTATATTATTTCGCTACTTACCGGAAACCAAAGGACGAGAGATTCATG
ATATTGTGAATGAACTTAAAAAAAAATGAAAACCTTTGAAAACGTTCATACGGCCGAAATTTTACTTGAT
CGAGCCAATTGAACTTTTGTTAAGACTTACAGAAAAGTGAGAGATTTTGTTACAAAAAAGTGAGAAAAAA
GCGAAAATGAACAGGAAAAAGAAGAAAAATACACCCGAAGTATCATATAAAAATTAAAAAGATTGTTTGA
CCTGGCGGAACTTTTTTGCAAAAACTCTGAATATCCATGGCACATGCTTCGTGCAAAACAGGATCCAAAT
GAATATCAACAAGAGATTCTTGAAGACGACGAGCCACTTGCTCAGAGCATTGCTTATCTCGAATGAGACC
CTTGTTAAAATCATTTTTCAAACATTATATGACATTGTCGAAATGTCCTCCTGATTCCATGATGGTAGCA
AACTCACTTCGTCTTTGAGCCAATTTATCCAAGTCCTTGTAAAAAGTATTCGAAAATTGTTAACGGATAA
AATGTTTATTATAATATCAAAAACAATTTGTCAGTTGACCACTTTTTGATATATTTGACAGAAACCGGGA
TGAATTGGCTCAAAGTTAGGGCGCCCTTCTATTACAGGGTTTCTGATAACAAACCGGTTATTAACTCCCA
ACAAGGGATGATTTCAATTCATCATGCTCAAATTGACCCAAATTAAGTTACATGACAAATTCATCGCCCT
TTTCAACTCTTCTTGGCTCATCATCTGTTATTCTGTTCCTATTCTGTCTGCACCCTATACCCCTTTGCAT
ACTCTCTCGTCATTCCTTTCTTGGATAGTGTCTTCTTCTCCCCAGCTCTGCTACTTCTATGACTTGCGCC
CGCTGCTTTTCCGCTCGTTCCTCTCCTCTCTGACGTCTTCTTCTGCTTCTTTTCTCCTTCCTTTTTCCCT
TCTCAATCTTCCTCTTTTTCCCATTTCTGTCAATCATTCGAAGAAGAAGAAGAAGAAGACCCTCATTCAT
TTCATTTTTTTTTCTGTCGGTGTGTGCTGCTCGGTTAAGAGTGAGCTCTCTATTCCACGTCTTCTTCTTT
TTCTTCTTCGATTCGAATCAATCACTCCACCAAAACGCATTCGTTTTTGGGATTCACCCCGCGGTTCGCA
ATAGGTTTCTTTTTCAAATTATTAGCGTTATAAATAGAAAAATGGTGGAGTTTCAATAAAAATGATAATT
TACAAAGTGTATTTTGATTACATGTACTCAAAAAGGTTGAAATTTTTCATACCAGTTTTCCGGAAATCCA
TCTGATATCATTATCGTATTTTTCTTTTTAAAAATGTTTTCAAAAAAAAACAAAATATAGCTGGTTATTT
GGCACCCTCTAATTACCATTTTCCTGTCACACCACACTCTTTTCCTTCTTCCACTTCTTTCCGTTTTCAG
CCGCTTCCAACCAAACCGATATGAAAGCCGAGCAACAACGATCGATTCCACCCGGCTCGGCGACCTTCCC
GTCGCAGGTGAGACTCAGAAAACTAGAGAAACCGCTCAACTAACTCTTGATATCCGATTTCATTCTTTTC
TCTTTTCTTTTTGTTGAACTTTTCCATATTTCCAGATGCCACGGCCACCACCAAGCACCGAACAAGGAAT
CACAACGGAATCGGAGCTTGCGAAGAAAGCTCAAATCACTCCGAACGACGTTTTAGCACTTCCGGGAATC
ACTCAAGGTATCTTGCTCCCTTTGGATTTCAGTTTAAAACATAAATTTAGGATTCTTATGCTCCCCATCT
GCGAACATCTATAACATCGAGTTCACCAAGTTCCAAATCCGTGATCTGGACACTGAGCAAGTGCTTTTCG
AGATCGCCAAACCGGAGAACGATCAGGAGAATGATGAGTCGCCACAGGAGTCGGCAAGATACGTGCGTTA
TAGATTTGCTCCAAACTTTTTGAAACTCAAAACGGTCGGAGCAACTGTGGAATTCAAAGTAGGAGACATC
CCAATCCATCATTTCCGAATGATCGAACGTCACTTCTTCAAAGATCGCCTTCTGAAGTGTTTTGACTTTG
AATTCGGATTCTGTATTCCGAATTCACGAAACAACTGTGAACATATCTATGAGTTCCCTCAACTCTCTCA
ACAACTCAGTGAGTCATTATTCTAAAAAGTACAATTCAAAAGACTAATCTCTTTTTCAGTGGACGACATG
ATCAACAATCCAAACGAGACTCGTTCTGACAGCTTCTATTTCGTCGATAACAAACTCGTCATGCACAACA
AAGCCGACTACTCATATGATGCATAAATATTTAATACAAAAATGTTCTGGATAATTATTCTGTCGAATAG
AAAAAAAACTCCAAATGTGATTAAATTCCAATAATTCCTGTCTAGTTTGTTCCTTCCCCTTCCCCTTCTC
ATGTTCAATGCATTCCTAAGCTTTTCAGTTCCCCCCTTGTTTCTATATTTTTTCGCTGTCCTGTCACACT
CGCTAAAAACACTAATCACACGGAAATCTGTTTTCAATAAAAACTCCAACTTTAACTCATTTTCAATTTC
AACTGAAAGATTTTTTCATTAGAGAATGTCTAGAACTAGGCCCGGGCTACGTAATACGACTCACTTAACC
ATACGCGTCGGTGAGCCCTTCCAAAGTGTAGTTGAAGGTGTAGGCTCCGAAGGCGGAAGCCAAAAGGATG
GTGGAGAAACGGCGAGAAACGGTGTTGTAGACGATGGTACCCAGCGACATTCTGAAATATACACTACTTT
CAATAGATGTAGAATACATACATTAAATAATACAACAAAAATTGAGGAATTTCTACACGGAAATAAAATA
ATCAAAAGAAAACTGTTTGAAAGATCTTATTCAAGGAATTCAATGATTAATTGCTAGTACTAGATCGAGA
AAAATGGGAAAAGTTATTAAAATAAAACTTTGTTATTAGAAAAACCGTCTGAAAAAAAAACCGAATAAAA
ATGGAGGCGAGAGACGAAAAAACGTGCGGAACTCTTAAGGAGACGCAGCATGTCTGACGGTTTGGTCTCG
CAGCGATCTATGGGAAGCGCGACACACTTGAAACGAGTGTTACCGTACTGTGTGCCTTTAAACAATTTTT
ATGCTACTGGCCTAAAGATTTTTTCTCTTTTTTTCCGTAAAAACTGTGAAAAATAGTGAAATTTTCGTCA
ATTTTTATGCCTCTGTGTAAAAACTTGCTAATCTTTCTAGTATTTAACGAACTCTGCCTTAGTTTTTGCT
GAAATATGTTCAAAAAATCGATTTTTCGTTCATGTGCTTTTTTTGTAAATGTTTCTCGGCAAATTGTTTT
ACATTTTTGTTCCTCGTAGTTCTCTATATTGACACCTCTATCAAAAATTTTTTTCAGGGTTAAATATGGA
CACCTATCGTTACATTGGATACCCATACGACGTTCCAGACTATGCGGCCGCATATCCATATGACGTCCCA
GATTACGGACCATCAAAGAAGAACAAAAAGGCCGCTGCAGCTGAACGATCAGCAACACTTTCTGCTTCTG
CATCTCAACAAGTTGCAAAGGGTAAGTGGTTTTTTTCAACTTTACATAAATCAAATTGGCAAGCAAGTCT
TTTGATTTTATTTTTTTTTCTGGAGTTTTTGAAGATTTCTTGAAACGATTGAAAAGTCTTAACTTTTCAT
AACGCAACAACTGTTCCTGAAAAACATAAAGAACGAGTCAAATTTCAAAAAAAACCCAGGATAATTCTAG
AAAATTGTGAACAACTTGGGGTACGGTAGATACGAAGTTTTGGTCGTTTCGTGATTATAAAATAGAGCAA
TATGATTCGAAGAGTGGGAAGTACCAAATAGTTATTCCATAAATATCTGAGAACAAAATTTTGGAAATCA
TGAAATTTCAAGCACACGTGCTTCGCCGTTTTTATTCAGGGCCATCAAAATAGCTTTGAAGTATGTTTTA
ACACATTCTATTTTGAATATAGAATATTTCATTTTAATTTTTCCCAAAGTCTCAATAGTTTTAAGATTTT
GCGTTGTATTATTTAAATCCGAAAGCTCTAAAGTTAGGAGATAAAATATTTTTTCCAGACGAGCAATCAG
CTCCAGTAGTTCCAACTCCTGAATTGTCTCGTGTCTCTGTTTCCTCCAATCCTCCGACTCCTTCTGCAAT
TGAAAAACCTGTCCCTCTTCCTGTTCCATCGAAACCATTGTTCGAGTACGAACCTCCAGCACAACTGGAA
GCTTTGGCTAAGAATAAGCCTGTGAAAGTGACAACCAACTCATACGAACTTGAGTTGAAGCCAACTCCTG
TTTTTCGTTACGACGTCAGTGTTCTGAAGAGCTTTGACGATTCAACCAGGGATCCAATTGAGCTTGCTGG
CTCGAAAGGCGGCGATCGTCAGCGGCAAGCTGACTTGACGGAAATCGTGAAAGTTGCTCTCACATTGGAA
GGCCTTGGAAATCTGAACATCTTCTACGATGGCGCAGCGATGCTTTTCACAACTCAGAAATTCGAAACAA
AAACGGAAAAGCAGCAAGCAATTTTCATGCCAATTCCGTCTGATCATCCAAAGCTCTCAACATCTCTCAA
AGAAAGCCAATTCGGAAGAGCTTCCGGAAAGTTCCACGTGTCCATCGAGTTGAACTCGAAACAATCGGAA
CTAAATACAATCGATCTTCTCAATGAACGTCTGGATTCAGCAGCTTGTCCAGTCACTCAGATGGCTCAAA
TCGCTCTGAGTGCAGAGGCCAAACAAAATGGCTTCATCATTTTGGATGGAGGACATGAACTCTTCGATCA
GAAGAATACAAGAAGAACAATTGGAAAAGATGGAGTTGAGGATATGGATGGAGTGGCTGCCAGTATAAAA
ATGGCTCAAGGAAATAAGAAAACTGGATCTGCACACTTGGTCATGGACTGTAAGTTCTCATTTTACTTTT
ATATGATTGTTTAAAGATGGATTATAACTTATGAGAATTTTGTTTTTAACTTTTTTAAAGACTTCCCTGA
AACTAGTTGTGTGTTCCATTCTCATTTAAAATAAATATAATTTCAGACAAAAAGAAGCAGTTCTTCAAGA
CTGGTCCATTGAAGGATTTGATAAAAGGAATCAATCCAAATCAGCTCCGTTCATATCTCAAAGGTCTTCG
TGTCCACACTACATACTCTCATCAATCAATCTTCATTGATGGAATTTCCAATGTCCCAATCGGAGAAATT
AAACTTCCCGATGGTACTCCTCTTCTTGATGATTGTGCTCGAGTTTCCGGAAAGCCCAAGAGCTTTTTTG
ATGCTTCCAAGCCTGCGGTTCAAGTTAACCAGTACAACAAACGGGAAGGTAGACGTATGGTTTATAGCTT
CCCTATCGAGAATTTACTGGTAAAACCAAACCAGAAACTGACTCAGAACCATGGAGAACCACCGAGAAGC
ATCAAGCCGGAGCTGAGATTTGATCTCATAAGAAAGGTTGGAGAGTCTGCAAAGCTTCTCTCTCCAAATC
AGACACTGAAATCAATTGGTATTGCGATCAATCCAGAACCGATCGTTGTTGAAGCTATGACTGTGCCAAA
GCCAACCATTCTATACAAAGACGGAGCATTTACTTCTCCAGATCTGTTAAACAGAGTAGGTTATTCAATA
GTGTTTCATTAATAATATTTTGAATTTCAGACATCATGGGACGTTCAAGCACGTAACCACCAATCTCTAA
AAGGCGGATTTGTGGAACCCATGAAGATCAACAAGATCTTGATTCTGTATAATAGTCAATCCTACAGTCA
AGCAAGTCCAAAAGAAGCAGTTGTCGAACTGCAATCAATTCTCAGCAAAAAAGCCAAAGATGTTGGAATG
ACAATTGGGCAAATTGATGTGGAAGATCTCAATGATCCGGATATCATCGGAGCAATTGAAAACGTATTTA
TAATGTTAATGCTGTTCAACCCAGCTTATGTATTTTCAGAAAATGACCATTCTAAAAACGAGCCAAGTCA
AGCCAATTGTGATCTACGCCGATCATACTAGTGAGGGTACCCACAGCACTTTGAAGCTTCAGGAACGATT
GTGTGAGGTCATAACTCAACAAGTCGCTTTAGACAAATCATTGAAAAGAACACCGTAAGTTTGGAACTCG
GAAATTCATTCAGCAATTTTTTTTTAATTTTTCAGTGGAAAAGTGACAGCAAACAACTTGTTGATGAAGC
TCAATCTGAAGTATGGTGGCGTGAATCACAAAGTGCGAGTGGACAATAGCATGTATGTTAATTTTTTTAG
AATTCAAAGTTTTCTGACATTATTTCCAATTTCATGCACAATCAGTTTTCTAAAGATGCTTCCTGCTACA
TTTTTGTAGAACTTTCGTATCAAAAGTAAATCAATGAAGCATCAATGATTTAAGAAAACGTTTTACCCAT
CATATACTTCACCATTCTTCTTTGAAATTGAAACATTTTCAGTTCTCATCTCTGGGGAGACACTTCAAAC
ACACTCATCATCTCATATGATGTGTGCCATTCTTCTGGAAAAGTGTACAAGAAGGATGAGATTTGTGACG
AGCCAAGCTGCGTTGGTGTAAGTTTTCAATGGAAAAAAAAACATAATCCCTAGATTCAAATATCACTTCT
GTTATTATAGCATGATTTGGTATTCCTAACTACTGAGAGTTATTTAAGAAATTCAAAAGCAAAATTTTGT
TTCCAAATAAAAAAAATTGGATAGCATGGATTAGGCGCGTAGACAGATAATTATGAAGTAGAATAAGGAA
AGATAGACATGATGTAGATATGAGCTAGACACGTAGGTAGGCATAAAGTAGGCATCAGACAAGCCCGATA
TCACAATAATTGTAGGCCCGTACGCCTGATTAGTAAAACAGGTTTTATTGGTTTTTGAGCAAAGGCAAAT
TTTGAAGACGAAGACCCGGTTTTCCGTCCGTACTATAGGACTTTTGAAATGATTCTGGAATATTTTCAGT
TTGGATTCAATGGAACCGCTTGCCCCGAAGCATTCATTGGAGATTTCCATTACCAGCTCCCACGTCACGA
ACAAGTTGATGAACATCTTCTGAAATTGAGAGCCAGATTCATGCTCAATCACTATATTACATCTCGTAAG
AAGTATCCCCAACAAGTGGTCATTTTGCGCGACGGAGTCTCTGAAGGACAACACAAAATGGTCAGAAACG
AAGAGTTCCAGGCGATTAAACAGAGCATCATGAATGTTTTCAATGAAAAGAAGGCAAAGGCTCCGTCTTT
TGCTCTTCTCGTTGTCACTAAGCGTCATGCCAATCGGCTTTTGATTAAAGATCAGAATGGTAAGAATTTT
TGAAACATGTTCTAAACATATGTAAATAACTTTCGTTGAAACTTGAATAGCGTAGCCGTGAATCTGCGGT
ATGCGGCTACAAAACATCAGTTTGATAGTTTTCTATTCGTTATTATTAACTTTTGATATAAGCGTTGCAA
TATCCTAAGTTATGAAATGAGCAGTTTTTTAGAATTGTTCTGAACATTTGCCACACAATTCTGATAGGCA
TGGAAGAAGCATAAACTTTTGTTATTAAGTGGAATGTCTTGATAAATGCCAAATGCTGAACTTACTATAC
ATCTTCAAGTCCTTAACATTGAGCTTATTGTTCATATAATTTTATAAACAGTTTCAGGATATACGAATGT
CCCACCGTTGACGGCAATTGACCAAACAATTGTGAAGAAGCAAGGAAATGAAGTCATCTTTGTGTCCCAT
TGTCCACTCAATGGTACCGCCCAACCAATTGTAATCAATACATTGGTCAACGATGGAATTTTCAAGACCA
ATGATCAATTGGTCCAGTTCATCACAGCACTTTGCTGTGCTCATCAGAAGTCTACAAACATAGTGTCTCT
CCCAGAGAGTATCTACGCAGCTGACGAATACGCCAAAAGAGGAGCCGATTTGTTCCAGTCGTATAAACTG
TTAGTTGTTCTACAACCAATGCTTTAAATATCATAATTAAATCTTTCAGGAAGCATCGAGATCTTCCAAC
GACTACGATCGACGACTCGACCCAGCTCGACTACGAAAAAATCACCCTAATTCTCTGCTTCCAAACGAGC
TCTTTCAAAAATAAGAGAATTGCTTAAATTAACGTTTTAAACTTCTATACAGCTTCCATGTACTCAAACA
ATTTTGAATGTATTACTTTGTCACTCATTACTCTACTTTCCGGTTTAATTTTAAAACGGAAATAATTATG
TTTAGTTGTGAACTAAACTCTGTGCTTAAAGACAATAAAACTTTTTTATGAGGACAAAATAAAGTTTTGA
AAGTTAGAATTGTAAGTATTAAGTTTGAAAAATTAAAAATCTAACTTTACAACAAAGTTCAGAAAAATTT
GCCGAACAGTTCAAACAAACTTTAGTAATAAAGAAGGAGTACAGTTAGGGGTACTGTATAAAAACAAACT
TACAAGCCAGACGGCACGGCGAGAACCTTCTAATGTTTTTTGTTTACCAAAAAAGGACTTGCCCCTCAGT
TGAAAATTGAGAAATTATGGCATTCAACTGACACAAATATATTCATTGATTTGAAATATCCTGTTGATGT
CAAGGAAATGAACGTTTGTTATCATAAACAGTAAAAAGAAAATAAATTTAATGAACACACTTTCCAATTT
TGGGAAAACTTACCAGAATCGTACCAGGTCTTATGAATGGAAAACGGAAGAATTCATGAGATTTAGTGCT
ACAAAAAAATTTCAAAATGTGGAAGATTCACAAAAGCTAAGAAATGTGATTTGTAATTTTTTTTTGAAAT
AAGATTTATAATGTTATTAGATTTAAAGTTTCGAAGTTTTAAGGATCTATTAAACTATTACAAACTAAGA
TAAATCAATTCTTACGGAATTATCCAACTTCTCGATAAATCAATTTTGTCGACGAAACGATCATCATAAA
TTATTTGTTTTCTCGACTTGATTGTAGTTTTGAACAGATGAGATTTCATCAGAATTCACAGAATTTCTTG
CAGAAGCCACACCTTTTGTTAACTTATTTAAATTGAGGATATTGGCTTGTTCCTTCAGCTAGTATTTTTG
AAATTTCATTCCGTGATTATTTTCATTCCGTGATTATTTTCACTCGGGAATCGCTCGCCCAGCATGCGAT
CGCGTCGACAGATCTGCCCACTAGTGAGTCGTATTATAAGTGCAAGTAAGATCAGTGTTTGTTTCGATAT
CAGTCTGTTTCGTAACGGTCTTCTGTATAACTACAAAAAAGAATAAAAAACCGTATCACAACTGAGAAAA
AAGACAAAACTTATTGAACAGTGTTCCTTTCAAAAAATTATTTTGTAAAAAATCGAGTTTTTCTCCAAAA
TAACGCACGCAATCAAAAACAAGAAAACTAACGTGTTCTCCTGGGCGTGGAACTCCTTATCAAGATTACC
ATTATTGTCTGTCAGAATTGATATTTCAATTATTTCATATCTAGACAAACCCGGGTGTCTTGCATTTATT
AGTACTGTGAGTTTACATACAAACGAGGCTTACTCAGATAACATAGAGTCACCTCTAATTAGCAAAAACC
CATTTCTAATTAGCTATTTCGACCAGTTCTAAAGTCACCGTAATTAGAAATGGTTTTTGTAGCTTTTCTA
ATTAGAAATGACCCCGAGATAAGTGAAATATGGCATTTTCTGGGTTTTCTAGTAAGAAATGATCCCGCAC
GTAGTGATTCCGCGTTACAAGCCAAATTCAAATTAAAAAAGTATATTACACAATTCAAGTTACATTATTT
TCAGGAAACAATGGCGAAGAGCAAAGCAGAGATTCAAAAGGAGGAAAGAGACAACAGATATGAACGAAGA
CTTCTTGAAAAGAGAAAGAGACATGAGGTGAGTAACCATGATAATAAATAATCAAGTAAGGGCTATAGAT
TTATAAATTCTGGAGTTAACAGTTTCGAAAAAAAGTAGTTTTCATATGTGCGAAGGAATATCAAAAATAG
GGGAATAGCCTAAACGAGTGAGAAAATTAAATGTTTGTTATTTTTTCAAAAATGTCTGCAGGGCCGTTAT
CCTTTCAAATGCACTCTATCAAACATAGATCATATCCATCATATCTTATCCAGAATTTATATCATATCCA
AGATTGAGAGCGTTTCAAGGAAAATCTCAAACAACCATACAATTTTGTAGATCGACAACAAGGCCTCCAC
TTCTTCATCGATGGCCTCTGCAGCACCTGCACCACCAAGTTTGTATTTTTCATATTAATATAAAGTGAGC
CACGCATAGTCGTTTTTAGGATTTTTGCCAGATCGATGTCGCGCAAACAGACTGTTTTTTTTTCTTTGAA
AGCCGTGCGTGACATGGGCCACGGATTGTAACGCCGCGCTGGATGGATAAAAATTTATTCAGTTTTTTAG
CCTTTACAAAATATGGTTCGACTACTTTCTTTATTTTTACATTTTTATAGGTGCTCATTGAGCTGAGATA
TTTTGGGTATAATCGGAAAATCGCTGATTTTGGTCATTTTTCTGCACTAAAGATTACACAAAAAGTTCAG
TATTTAGATTCATTGTTGAAAATTGGGGATGATCTACAGATACATATCGCCGTGTTCAAAAACACACGTG
CTGTGACGTCGTGACTGGGGAAAACCCTGGCGTTACCCAACTTAATCGCCTTGCAGCACATCCCCCTTTC
GCCAGCTGGCGTAATAGCGAAGAGGCCCGCACCGATCGCCCTTCCCAACAGTTGCGCAGCCTGAATGGCG
AATGGCGCCTGATGCGGTATTTTCTCCTTACGCATCTGTGCGGTATTTCACACCGCATATGGTGCACTCT
CAGTGCAATCTGCTCTGATGCCGCATAGTTAAGCCAGCCCCGACACCCGCCAACACCCGCTGACGCGCCC
TGACGGGCTTGTCTGCTCCCGGCATCCGCTTACAGACAAGCTGTGACCGTCTCCGGGAGCTGCATGTGTC
AGAGGTTTTCACCGTCATCACCGAAACGCGCGAGACGAAAGGGCCTCGTGATACGCCTATTTTTATAGGT
TAATGTCATGATAATAATGGTTTCTTAGACGTCAGGTGGCACTTTTCGGGGAAATGTGCGCGGAACCCCT
ATTTGTTTATTTTTCTAAATACATTCAAATATGTATCCGCTCATGAGACAATAACCCTGATAAATGCTTC
AATAATATTGAAAAAGGAAGAGTATGAGTATTCAACATTTCCGTGTCGCCCTTATTCCCTTTTTTGCGGC
ATTTTGCCTTCCTGTTTTTGCTCACCCAGAAACGCTGGTGAAAGTAAAAGATGCTGAAGATCAGTTGGGT
GCACGAGTGGGTTACATCGAACTGGATCTCAACAGCGGTAAGATCCTTGAGAGTTTTCGCCCCGAAGAAC
GTTTTCCAATGATGAGCACTTTTAAAGTTCTGCTATGTGGCGCGGTATTATCCCGTATTGACGCCGGGCA
AGAGCAACTCGGTCGCCGCATACACTATTCTCAGAATGACTTGGTTGAGTACTCACCAGTCACAGAAAAG
CATCTTACGGATGGCATGACAGTAAGAGAATTATGCAGTGCTGCCATAACCATGAGTGATAACACTGCGG
CCAACTTACTTCTGACAACGATCGGAGGACCGAAGGAGCTAACCGCTTTTTTGCACAACATGGGGGATCA
TGTAACTCGCCTTGATCGTTGGGAACCGGAGCTGAATGAAGCCATACCAAACGACGAGCGTGACACCACG
ATGCCTGTAGCAATGGCAACAACGTTGCGCAAACTATTAACTGGCGAACTACTTACTCTAGCTTCCCGGC
AACAATTAATAGACTGGATGGAGGCGGATAAAGTTGCAGGACCACTTCTGCGCTCGGCCCTTCCGGCTGG
CTGGTTTATTGCTGATAAATCTGGAGCCGGTGAGCGTGGGTCTCGCGGTATCATTGCAGCACTGGGGTCA
GATGGTAAGCCCTCCCGTATCGTAGTTATCTACACGACGGGGAGTCAGGCAACTATGGATGAACGAAATA
GACAGATCGCTGAGATAGGTGCCTCACTGATTAAGCATTGGTAACTGTCAGACCAAGTTTACTCATATAT
ACTTTAGATTGATTTAAAACTTCATTTTTAATTTAAAAGGATCTAGGTGAAGATCCTTTTTGATAATCTC
ATGACCAAAATCCCTTAACGTGAGTTTTCGTTCCACTGAGCGTCAGACCCCGTAGAAAAGATCAAAGGAT
CTTCTTGAGATCCTTTTTTTCTGCGCGTAATCTGCTGCTTGCAAACAAAAAAACCACCGCTACCAGCGGT
GGTTTGTTTGCCGGATCAAGAGCTACCAACTCTTTTTCCGAAGGTAACTGGCTTCAGCAGAGCGCAGATA
CCAAATACTGTTCTTCTAGTGTAGCCGTAGTTAGGCCACCACTTCAAGAACTCTGTAGCACCGCCTACAT
ACCTCGCTCTGCTAATCCTGTTACCAGTGGCTGCTGCCAGTGGCGATAAGTCGTGTCTTACCGGGTTGGA
CTCAAGACGATAGTTACCGGATAAGGCGCAGCGGTCGGGCTGAACGGGGGGTTCGTGCACACAGCCCAGC
TTGGAGCGAACGACCTACACCGAACTGAGATACCTACAGCGTGAGCTATGAGAAAGCGCCACGCTTCCCG
AAGGGAGAAAGGCGGACAGGTATCCGGTAAGCGGCAGGGTCGGAACAGGAGAGCGCACGAGGGAGCTTCC
AGGGGGAAACGCCTGGTATCTTTATAGTCCTGTCGGGTTTCGCCACCTCTGACTTGAGCGTCGATTTTTG
TGATGCTCGTCAGGGGGGCGGAGCCTATGGAAAAACGCCAGCAACGCGGCCTTTTTACGGTTCCTGGTCT
TTTGCTGGCCTTTTGCTCACATGTTCTTTCCTGCGTTATCCCCTGATTCTGTGGATAACCGTATTACCGC
CTTTGAGTGAGCTGATACCAGCGGATAACAATTTCACA
Features (pLannotate 1.2.2; 10 found; start..end, strand, type, name):
   1114..1329    -  CDS            GSLG1_CAEEL (fragment): Experimental evidence at protein level: Swiss-Prot protein existence level 1. From Caenorhabditis elegans.
   2203..2220    -  misc_feature   P element 5' end (fragment): No description available
   2331..3173    +  CDS            unc-119: UN119_CAEEL - Experimental evidence at protein level: Swiss-Prot protein existence level 1. Myristoyl-binding protein that acts as a cargo adapter: specifically binds the myristoyl moiety of a subset of N-terminally myristoylated proteins and is required for their localization. Plays a key role in ciliary membrane localization of proteins. Required for the establishment or function of the nervous system. From Caenorhabditis elegans.
   4323..4347    +  CDS            3xHA (fragment): three tandem HA epitope tags
  11486..11622   +  CDS            lacZα (fragment): LacZα fragment of β-galactosidase; lacZ fragment
  11628..11727   -  misc_feature   bom (fragment): basis of mobility region from pBR322
  11829..11864   -  CDS            rop (fragment): Rop protein, which maintains plasmids at low copy number; rop
  11959..12063   +  promoter       AmpR promoter: bla
  12064..12924   +  CDS            AmpR: β-lactamase; bla; confers resistance to ampicillin, carbenicillin, and related antibiotics
  13095..13683   +  rep_origin     ori: high-copy-number ColE1/pMB1/pBR322/pUC origin of replication
