[The description below was written by a language model from this plasmid's Addgene catalogue record and pLannotate feature annotations shown in this document.]
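Description:
pHIT318 is a C. elegans transgenesis plasmid built on the pCFJ151 backbone, the standard targeting vector for Mos1-mediated single-copy insertion (MosSCI) at the ttTi5605 site on chromosome II. In bacteria it is maintained as a high-copy plasmid through a ColE1/pUC-type origin and selected with ampicillin via the β-lactamase gene and its own promoter. The annotated sequence record is about 13.8 kb. The feature table also picks up small remnants of older cloning-vector elements (lacZα, bom and rop fragments) that have no functional role here.

The payload, cloned between the AflII and SphI sites, is the C. elegans gene C04F12.1 under the control of the rpl-21 promoter, with a 2xHA epitope tag fused to the N terminus of the protein so it can be detected or immunoprecipitated with anti-HA antibodies. The automated annotation recognises only a short HA match (labelled as a partial 3xHA) near the start of the insert. It does not label the promoter or the C04F12.1 coding region, which presumably occupy the long unannotated stretch that follows. Upstream of the insert lies an unc-119 coding sequence, the rescue marker typical of this backbone, which restores normal movement to unc-119 mutant worms and so allows transgenic animals to be identified. A fragment matching a C. elegans genomic gene is also annotated and is consistent with the chromosome II flanking sequence used as a homology arm, although the arms themselves are not labelled. After excision of the Mos1 transposon at ttTi5605, repair from the plasmid copies the marker and transgene into the genome as a single copy. The associated study concerns a small RNA system in meiotic chromosome pairing and silencing.
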