Addgene plasmid #204508: pHIT318
Purpose: rpl-21 promoter-driven C04F12.1 construct tagged with 2xHA for MosSCI integration at locus ttTi5605 on Chr II in nematode
Depositing lab: Yuji Kohara. Depositing organization: National Institute of Genetics. Publication: A small RNA system ensures accurate homologous pairing and unpaired silencing of meiotic chromosomes. Tabara H, Mitani S, Mochizuki M, Kohara Y, Nagata K. EMBO J. 2023 Jun 1;42(11):e105002. doi: 10.15252/embj.2020105002. Epub 2023 Apr 20. PubMed 37078421.
Backbone
  Vector backbone: pCFJ151
  Backbone manufacturer: Addgene #19330
  Vector type: Worm Expression
Growth in bacteria
  Bacterial resistance: Ampicillin, 100 μg/mL
  Growth temperature: 37°C
  Growth strain: DH5alpha
  Copy number: High Copy
Gene/Insert
  Gene/Insert name: rpl-21p::2xHA::C04F12.1 (C. elegans)
  Species: C. elegans (nematode)
  Promoter: rpl-21 (C. elegans)
  Tag / fusion protein: 2xHA (N terminal on insert)
  Cloning method: Restriction Enzyme; 5′ cloning site AflII (unknown if destroyed); 3′ cloning site SphI (unknown if destroyed)
  Sequencing primers: 5′ pCFJ151_near_AflII
Terms and licenses: Academic/Nonprofit Terms; Industry Terms: Not Available to Industry
Depositor comments: 2xHA tag in this plasmid is YPYDVPDYAAAYPYDVPDY
How to cite: pHIT318 was a gift from Yuji Kohara (Addgene plasmid # 204508 ; http://n2t.net/addgene:204508 ; RRID:Addgene_204508)
